>Addgene plasmid #215037 | pcDNA3.1_V5-TWIST1_NEUROG2ins | addgene full sequence | sequence record 426067 | Addgene NGS Result
GAAGATCCTTTGATCTTTTCTACGGGGTCTGACGCTCAGTGGAACGAAAACTCACGTTAAGGGATTTTGG
TCATGAGATTATCAAAAAGGATCTTCACCTAGATCCTTTTAAATTAAAAATGAAGTTTTAAATCAATCTA
AAGTATATATGAGTAAACTTGGTCTGACAGTTACCAATGCTTAATCAGTGAGGCACCTATCTCAGCGATC
TGTCTATTTCGTTCATCCATAGTTGCCTGACTCCCCGTCGTGTAGATAACTACGATACGGGAGGGCTTAC
CATCTGGCCCCAGTGCTGCAATGATACCGCGAGACCCACGCTCACCGGCTCCAGATTTATCAGCAATAAA
CCAGCCAGCCGGAAGGGCCGAGCGCAGAAGTGGTCCTGCAACTTTATCCGCCTCCATCCAGTCTATTAAT
TGTTGCCGGGAAGCTAGAGTAAGTAGTTCGCCAGTTAATAGTTTGCGCAACGTTGTTGCCATTGCTACAG
GCATCGTGGTGTCACGCTCGTCGTTTGGTATGGCTTCATTCAGCTCCGGTTCCCAACGATCAAGGCGAGT
TACATGATCCCCCATGTTGTGCAAAAAAGCGGTTAGCTCCTTCGGTCCTCCGATCGTTGTCAGAAGTAAG
TTGGCCGCAGTGTTATCACTCATGGTTATGGCAGCACTGCATAATTCTCTTACTGTCATGCCATCCGTAA
GATGCTTTTCTGTGACTGGTGAGTACTCAACCAAGTCATTCTGAGAATAGTGTATGCGGCGACCGAGTTG
CTCTTGCCCGGCGTCAATACGGGATAATACCGCGCCACATAGCAGAACTTTAAAAGTGCTCATCATTGGA
AAACGTTCTTCGGGGCGAAAACTCTCAAGGATCTTACCGCTGTTGAGATCCAGTTCGATGTAACCCACTC
GTGCACCCAACTGATCTTCAGCATCTTTTACTTTCACCAGCGTTTCTGGGTGAGCAAAAACAGGAAGGCA
AAATGCCGCAAAAAAGGGAATAAGGGCGACACGGAAATGTTGAATACTCATACTCTTCCTTTTTCAATAT
TATTGAAGCATTTATCAGGGTTATTGTCTCATGAGCGGATACATATTTGAATGTATTTAGAAAAATAAAC
AAATAGGGGTTCCGCGCACATTTCCCCGAAAAGTGCCACCTGACGTCGACGGATCGGGAGATCTCCCGAT
CCCCTATGGTGCACTCTCAGTACAATCTGCTCTGATGCCGCATAGTTAAGCCAGTATCTGCTCCCTGCTT
GTGTGTTGGAGGTCGCTGAGTAGTGCGCGAGCAAAATTTAAGCTACAACAAGGCAAGGCTTGACCGACAA
TTGCATGAAGAATCTGCTTAGGGTTAGGCGTTTTGCGCTGCTTCGCGATGTACGGGCCAGATATACGCGT
TGACATTGATTATTGACTAGTTATTAATAGTAATCAATTACGGGGTCATTAGTTCATAGCCCATATATGG
AGTTCCGCGTTACATAACTTACGGTAAATGGCCCGCCTGGCTGACCGCCCAACGACCCCCGCCCATTGAC
GTCAATAATGACGTATGTTCCCATAGTAACGCCAATAGGGACTTTCCATTGACGTCAATGGGTGGAGTAT
TTACGGTAAACTGCCCACTTGGCAGTACATCAAGTGTATCATATGCCAAGTACGCCCCCTATTGACGTCA
ATGACGGTAAATGGCCCGCCTGGCATTATGCCCAGTACATGACCTTATGGGACTTTCCTACTTGGCAGTA
CATCTACGTATTAGTCATCGCTATTACCATGGTGATGCGGTTTTGGCAGTACATCAATGGGCGTGGATAG
CGGTTTGACTCACGGGGATTTCCAAGTCTCCACCCCATTGACGTCAATGGGAGTTTGTTTTGGCACCAAA
ATCAACGGGACTTTCCAAAATGTCGTAACAACTCCGCCCCATTGACGCAAATGGGCGGTAGGCGTGTACG
GTGGGAGGTCTATATAAGCAGAGCTCTCTGGCTAACTAGAGAACCCACTGCTTACTGGCTTATCGAAATT
AATACGACTCACTATAGGGAGACCCAAGCTGGCTAGCGTTTAAACTTAAGCTTGGTACCGAGCTCGGATC
CGCCACCATGATGGGCAAGCCCATCCCCAACCCCCTGCTGGGCCTGGACAGCACCCAGGACGTGTCCAGC
TCGCCAGTCTCGCCGGCCGACGACAGCCTGAGCAACAGCGAGGAAGAGCCAGACCGGCAGCAGCCGCCGA
GCGGCAAGCGCGGGGGACGCAAGCGGCGCAGCAGCAGGCGCAGCGCGGGCGGCGGCGCGGGGCCCGGCGG
AGCCGCGGGTGGGGGCGTCGGAGGCGGCGACGAGCCGGGCAGCCCGGCCCAGGGCAAGCGCGGCAAGAAG
TCTGCGGGCTGTGGCGGCGGCGGCGGCGCGGGCGGCGGCGGCGGCAGCAGCAGCGGCGGCGGGAGTCCGC
AGTCTTACGAGGAGCTGCAGACGCAGCGGGTCATGGCCAACGTGCGGGAGCGCCAGCGCACCCAGTCGCT
GAACGAGGCGTTCGCCGCGCTGCGGAAGATCATCCCCACGCTGCCCTCGGACGCCAAGCTGAGCAAGATT
CAGACCCTCAAGCTGGCGGCCAGGTACATCGACTTCCTCTACCAGGTCCTCCAGAGCGACGAGCTGGACT
CCAAGATGGCAAGCTGCAGCTATGTGGCTCACGAGCGGCTCAGCTACGCCTTCTCGGTCTGGAGGATGGA
GGGGGCCTGGTCCATGTCCGCGTCCCACTGATAAACCCGCTGATCAGCCTCGACTGTGCCTTCTAGTTGC
CAGCCATCTGTTGTTTGCCCCTCCCCCGTGCCTTCCTTGACCCTGGAAGGTGCCACTCCCACTGTCCTTT
CCTAATAAAATGAGGAAATTGCATCGCATTGTCTGAGTAGGTGTCATTCTATTCTGGGGGGTGGGGTGGG
GCAGGACAGCAAGGGGGAGGATTGGGAAGACAATAGCAGGCATGCTGGGGATGCGGTGGGCTCTATGGCT
TCTGAGGCGGAAAGAACCAGCTGGGGCTCTAGGGGGTATCCCC
[124 nt withheld, positions 3054-3177]
C
[91 nt withheld, positions 3179-3269]
A
[49 nt withheld, positions 3271-3319]
CCTTTGACGTTGGAGTCCACGTTCTTT
[37 nt withheld, positions 3347-3383]
ACCCTATCTCGGTCTATTCTTTTGATTTATAAGGGATTTTGCCGATTTCGGCCTATTGGTTAAAAAATGA
GCTGATTTAACAAAAATTTAACGCGAATTAATTCTGTGGAATGTGTGTCAGTTAGGGTGTGGAAAGTCCC
CAGGCTCCCCAGCAGGCAGAAGTATGCAAAGCATGCATCTCAATTAGTCAGCAACCAGGTGTGGAAAGTC
CCCAGGCTCCCCAGCAGGCAGAAGTATGCAAAGCATGCATCTCAATTAGTCAGCAACCATAGTCCCGCCC
CTAACTCCGCCCATCCCGCCCCTAACTCCGCCCAGTTCCGCCCATTCTCCGCCCCATGGCTGACTAATTT
TTTTTATTTATGCAGAGGCCGAGGCCGCCTCTGCCTCTGAGCTATTCCAGAAGTAGTGAGGAGGCTTTTT
TGGAGGCCTAGGCTTTTGCAAAAAGCTCCCGGGAGCTTGTATATCCATTTTCGGATCTGATCAAGAGACA
GGATGAGGATCGTTTCGCATGATTGAACAAGATGGATTGCACGCAGGTTCTCCGGCCGCTTGGGTGGAGA
GGCTATTCGGCTATGACTGGGCACAACAGACAATCGGCTGCTCTGATGCCGCCGTGTTCCGGCTGTCAGC
GCAGGGGCGCCCGGTTCTTTTTGTCAAGACCGACCTGTCCGGTGCCCTGAATGAACTGCAGGACGAGGCA
GCGCGGCTATCGTGGCTGGCCACGACGGGCGTTCCTTGCGCAGCTGTGCTCGACGTTGTCACTGAAGCGG
GAAGGGACTGGCTGCTATTGGGCGAAGTGCCGGGGCAGGATCTCCTGTCATCTCACCTTGCTCCTGCCGA
GAAAGTATCCATCATGGCTGATGCAATGCGGCGGCTGCATACGCTTGATCCGGCTACCTGCCCATTCGAC
CACCAAGCGAAACATCGCATCGAGCGAGCACGTACTCGGATGGAAGCCGGTCTTGTCGATCAGGATGATC
TGGACGAAGAGCATCAGGGGCTCGCGCCAGCCGAACTGTTCGCCAGGCTCAAGGCGCGCATGCCCGACGG
CGAGGATCTCGTCGTGACCCATGGCGATGCCTGCTTGCCGAATATCATGGTGGAAAATGGCCGCTTTTCT
GGATTCATCGACTGTGGCCGGCTGGGTGTGGCGGACCGCTATCAGGACATAGCGTTGGCTACCCGTGATA
TTGCTGAAGAGCTTGGCGGCGAATGGGCTGACCGCTTCCTCGTGCTTTACGGTATCGCCGCTCCCGATTC
GCAGCGCATCGCCTTCTATCGCCTTCTTGACGAGTTCTTCTGAGCGGGACTCTGGGGTTCGAAATGACCG
ACCAAGCGACGCCCAACCTGCCATCACGAGATTTCGATTCCACCGCCGCCTTCTATGAAAGGTTGGGCTT
CGGAATCGTTTTCCGGGACGCCGGCTGGATGATCCTCCAGCGCGGGGATCTCATGCTGGAGTTCTTCGCC
CACCCCAACTTGTTTATTGCAGCTTATAATGGTTACAAATAAAGCAATAGCATCACAAATTTCACAAATA
AAGCATTTTTTTCACTGCATTCTAGTTGTGGTTTGTCCAAACTCATCAATGTATCTTATCATGTCTGTAT
ACCGTCGACCTCTAGCTAGAGCTTGGCGTAATCATGGTCATAGCTGTTTCCTGTGTGAAATTGTTATCCG
CTCACAATTCCACACAACATACGAGCCGGAAGCATAAAGTGTAAAGCCTGGGGTGCCTAATGAGTGAGCT
AACTCACATTAATTGCGTTGCGCTCACTGCCCGCTTTCCAGTCGGGAAACCTGTCGTGCCAGCTGCATTA
ATGAATCGGCCAACGCGCGGGGAGAGGCGGTTTGCGTATTGGGCGCTCTTCCGCTTCCTCGCTCACTGAC
TCGCTGCGCTCGGTCGTTCGGCTGCGGCGAGCGGTATCAGCTCACTCAAAGGCGGTAATACGGTTATCCA
CAGAATCAGGGGATAACGCAGGAAAGAACATGTGAGCAAAAGGCCAGCAAAAGGCCAGGAACCGTAAAAA
GGCCGCGTTGCTGGCGTTTTTCCATAGGCTCCGCCCCCCTGACGAGCATCACAAAAATCGACGCTCAAGT
CAGAGGTGGCGAAACCCGACAGGACTATAAAGATACCAGGCGTTTCCCCCTGGAAGCTCCCTCGTGCGCT
CTCCTGTTCCGACCCTGCCGCTTACCGGATACCTGTCCGCCTTTCTCCCTTCGGGAAGCGTGGCGCTTTC
TCATAGCTCACGCTGTAGGTATCTCAGTTCGGTGTAGGTCGTTCGCTCCAAGCTGGGCTGTGTGCACGAA
CCCCCCGTTCAGCCCGACCGCTGCGCCTTATCCGGTAACTATCGTCTTGAGTCCAACCCGGTAAGACACG
ACTTATCGCCACTGGCAGCAGCCACTGGTAACAGGATTAGCAGAGCGAGGTATGTAGGCGGTGCTACAGA
GTTCTTGAAGTGGTGGCCTAACTACGGCTACACTAGAAGAACAGTATTTGGTATCTGCGCTCTGCTGAAG
CCAGTTACCTTCGGAAAAAGAGTTGGTAGCTCTTGATCCGGCAAACAAACCACCGCTGGTAGCGGTGGTT
TTTTTGTTTGCAAGCAGCAGATTACGCGCAGAAAAAAAGGATCTCAA
Features (pLannotate 1.2.2; 20 found; start..end, strand, type, name):
    171..1031    -  CDS            AmpR: β-lactamase; bla; confers resistance to ampicillin, carbenicillin, and related antibiotics
   1032..1136    -  promoter       AmpR promoter: bla
   1195..1247    -  misc_feature   bom (fragment): basis of mobility region from pBR322
   1402..1781    +  enhancer       CMV enhancer: human cytomegalovirus immediate early enhancer
   1782..1985    +  promoter       CMV promoter: human cytomegalovirus (CMV) immediate early promoter
   1981..2014    +  LTR            5' LTR (truncated) (fragment): truncated 5' long terminal repeat (LTR) from HIV-1
   2030..2048    +  promoter       T7 promoter: promoter for bacteriophage T7 RNA polymerase
   2156..2758    +  CDS            TWIST1: TWST1_HUMAN - Also known as BHLHA38, TWIST. Experimental evidence at protein level: Swiss-Prot protein existence level 1. Acts as a transcriptional regulator. Inhibits myogenesis by sequestrating E proteins, inhibiting trans-activation by MEF2, and inhibiting DNA-binding by MYOD1 through physical interaction. This interaction probably involves the basic domains of both proteins. Also represses expression of proinflammatory cytokines such as TNFA and IL1B. Regulates cranial suture patterning and fusion. Activates transcription as a heterodimer with E proteins. Regulates gene expression differen
   2784..3008    +  polyA_signal   bGH poly(A) signal: bovine growth hormone polyadenylation signal
   3012..3033    +  promoter       SV40 promoter (fragment): SV40 enhancer and early promoter
   3054..3482    +  rep_origin     f1 ori (sequence partly withheld): f1 bacteriophage origin of replication; arrow indicates direction of (+) strand synthesis
   3496..3825    +  promoter       SV40 promoter: SV40 enhancer and early promoter
   3892..4683    +  CDS            neo: KKA2_KLEPN - Also known as kan, nptII. Experimental evidence at protein level: Swiss-Prot protein existence level 1. Resistance to kanamycin, neomycin, paromomycin, ribostamycin, butirosin and gentamicin B. From Klebsiella pneumoniae.
   4707..4865    +  CDS            ble (fragment): BLE_KLEPN - Experimental evidence at protein level: Swiss-Prot protein existence level 1. Binding protein with a strong affinity to the bleomycin family of antibiotics. Binds to CL990; an antimitotic-antibiotic compound. From Klebsiella pneumoniae.
   4860..4981    +  polyA_signal   SV40 poly(A) signal: SV40 polyadenylation signal
   5054..5070    -  protein_bind   lac operator: The lac repressor binds to the lac operator to inhibit transcription in E. coli. This inhibition can be relieved by adding lactose or isopropyl-β-D-thiogalactopyranoside (IPTG). lac repressor encoded by lacI
   5078..5108    -  promoter       lac promoter: promoter for the E. coli lac operon
   5123..5144    -  protein_bind   CAP binding site: CAP binding activates transcription in the presence of cAMP. E. coli catabolite activator protein
   5157..5249    -  CDS            lacI (fragment): lac repressor; lacI; The lac repressor binds to the lac operator to inhibit transcription in E. coli. This inhibition can be relieved by adding lactose or isopropyl-β-D-thiogalactopyranoside (IPTG).
   5432..6020    -  rep_origin     ori: high-copy-number ColE1/pMB1/pBR322/pUC origin of replication
