[The description below was written by a language model from this plasmid's Addgene catalogue record and pLannotate feature annotations shown in this document.]
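Description:
pcDNA3.1_V5-TWIST1_NEUROG2ins is a mammalian expression plasmid built on the Invitrogen pcDNA3.1 backbone, about 6.0 kb in the sequenced record. It is propagated in E. coli from a high-copy ColE1/pUC-type origin under ampicillin selection (β-lactamase driven by its own promoter). It also carries an f1 origin, which permits single-stranded DNA production. For selection in mammalian cells, an SV40 enhancer/early promoter drives the neomycin phosphotransferase gene, terminated by an SV40 polyadenylation signal, so transfected cells can be selected with G418. The automated annotation also flags short fragments (a truncated HIV-1 LTR, ble, lacI, an SV40 promoter piece and bom). These appear to be backbone remnants or partial homology matches rather than functional parts.

The payload is human TWIST1, a basic helix-loop-helix (bHLH) transcription factor, placed downstream of the CMV immediate-early enhancer and promoter and followed by the bovine growth hormone polyadenylation signal. A T7 promoter lies between the CMV promoter and the coding sequence, which could allow in vitro transcription. According to the catalogue entry, the protein carries an N-terminal V5 epitope tag. The feature table does not annotate the tag separately, but the gap upstream of the TWIST1 match and the 654 bp listed insert size are consistent with it. The coding sequence is a loop variant in which the TWIST1 bHLH loop carries an insertion taken from the NEUROG2 bHLH loop (an alanine inserted between D141 and K142).

The stated purpose is mammalian expression of this modified TWIST1. The associated study concerns DNA-guided cooperativity between transcription factors in face and limb mesenchyme, which suggests the construct serves to test how the bHLH loop affects TWIST1 function, with the V5 tag available for detection or pulldown.
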