Addgene plasmid #215037: pcDNA3.1_V5-TWIST1_NEUROG2ins
Purpose: Mammalian expression of human TWIST1 (with insertion from NEUROG2)
Depositing lab: Joanna Wysocka. Depositing organization: Stanford University. Publication: DNA-guided transcription factor cooperativity shapes face and limb mesenchyme. Kim S, Morgunova E, Naqvi S, Goovaerts S, Bader M, Koska M, Popov A, Luong C, Pogson A, Swigut T, Claes P, Taipale J, Wysocka J. Cell. 2024 Feb 1;187(3):692-711.e26. doi: 10.1016/j.cell.2023.12.032. Epub 2024 Jan 22. PubMed 38262408.
Backbone
  Vector backbone: pcDNA3.1
  Backbone manufacturer: Invitrogen
  Backbone size w/o insert (bp): 5366
  Vector type: Mammalian Expression
  Selectable markers: Neomycin (select with G418)
Growth in bacteria
  Bacterial resistance: Ampicillin, 100 μg/mL
  Growth temperature: 37°C
  Growth strain: DH5alpha
  Copy number: High Copy
Gene/Insert
  Gene/Insert name: twist family bHLH transcription factor 1 (alt name: TWIST1)
  Species: H. sapiens (human)
  Insert size (bp): 654
  Mutation: TWIST1 bHLH loop with insertion from NEUROG2 bHLH loop (D141K142insA)
  Entrez Gene: TWIST1 (a.k.a. ACS3, BPES2, BPES3, CRS, CRS1, CSO, SCS, SWCOS, TWIST, bHLHa38)
  Promoter: CMV
  Tag / fusion protein: V5 (N terminal on insert)
  Cloning method: Gibson Cloning
  Sequencing primers: 5′ TACGACTCACTATAGGGAGACCC; 3′ GAGGGGCAAACAACAGATGG
Terms and licenses: Academic/Nonprofit Terms; Industry Terms: Not Available to Industry
How to cite: pcDNA3.1_V5-TWIST1_NEUROG2ins was a gift from Joanna Wysocka (Addgene plasmid # 215037 ; http://n2t.net/addgene:215037 ; RRID:Addgene_215037)
